Addgene plasmid #26036: pcDNA3-Au1-mTOR-Wild type
Depositing lab: Fuyuhiko Tamanoi. Publication: Single amino-acid changes that confer constitutive activation of mTOR are discovered in human cancer. Sato T, Nakashima A, Guo L, Coffman K, Tamanoi F. Oncogene. 2010 May 6. 29(18):2746-52. 10.1038/onc.2010.28 PubMed 20190810.
Backbone
  Vector backbone: pcDNA3
  Backbone manufacturer: Invitrogen
  Backbone size w/o insert (bp): 5400
  Vector type: Mammalian Expression
Growth in bacteria
  Bacterial resistance: Ampicillin, 100 μg/mL
  Growth temperature: 37°C
  Growth strain: DH5alpha
  Copy number: High Copy
Gene/Insert
  Gene/Insert name: mammalian target of rapamycin-wild type (alt name: mTOR)
  Species: R. norvegicus (rat)
  Insert size (bp): 7700
  Entrez Gene: Mtor (a.k.a. Frap1, RAFT1)
  Tag / fusion protein: AU1 (N terminal on backbone)
  Cloning method: Restriction Enzyme; 5′ cloning site Hind III (not destroyed); 3′ cloning site Not I (not destroyed)
  Sequencing primers: 5′ T7; 3′ Sp6
Terms and licenses: Academic/Nonprofit Terms; Industry Terms: Not Available to Industry
How to cite: pcDNA3-Au1-mTOR-Wild type was a gift from Fuyuhiko Tamanoi (Addgene plasmid # 26036 ; http://n2t.net/addgene:26036 ; RRID:Addgene_26036)
