[The description below was written by a language model from this plasmid's Addgene catalogue record.]
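Description:
pcDNA3-Au1-mTOR-Wild type is a mammalian expression plasmid built on the Invitrogen pcDNA3 backbone (about 5.4 kb) carrying the wild-type rat (R. norvegicus) Mtor coding sequence, also known as Frap1 or RAFT1, as an insert of roughly 7.7 kb. The insert sits between HindIII (5′) and NotI (3′) sites, both of which remain intact, and it is flanked by T7 and SP6 priming sites that serve for sequencing. An AU1 epitope tag is fused to the N-terminus of mTOR, giving a short handle for antibody-based detection or immunoprecipitation of the exogenous kinase separately from the endogenous protein. The plasmid is propagated in E. coli as a high-copy construct under ampicillin selection.

No feature table accompanies the record, so the promoter and other regulatory elements are not explicitly listed. The standard pcDNA3 backbone drives inserts from the CMV immediate-early promoter with a bovine growth hormone polyadenylation signal and carries an SV40-driven neomycin resistance cassette for G418 selection in mammalian cells, and these elements would be expected here, though the record does not confirm them.

The associated publication concerns single amino-acid substitutions found in human cancers that render mTOR constitutively active. In that context, this wild-type construct most plausibly serves as the reference control and parental template against which activating point mutants are compared. More generally, it suits transient or stable overexpression of tagged mTOR in mammalian cells to study kinase activity, downstream signalling and complex formation.
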