>Addgene plasmid #26036 | pcDNA3-Au1-mTOR-Wild type | addgene partial sequence | sequence record 32088 | 26036 with CMV-F
CATTAGCGAGCTCTCTGGCTACTAGAGAACCCACTGCTTACTGGCTTATCGAAATTAATACGACTCACTA
TAGGGAGACCCAAGCTTCTCGAGCCACCATGGACACGTACAGGTACATCCTTGGGACAGGCCCTGCCACG
GCCACCGCCGGTGCCGCCACATCCAGCAACGTGAGCGTTCTGCAGCAGTTCGCCAGTGGGCTGAAGAGCC
GGAATGAGGAGACCAGGGCCAAAGCAGCCAAGGAGCTCCAGCACTATGTCACCATGGAACTTCGAGAGAT
GAGTCAGGAGGAGTCTACTCGCTTCTATGACCAGCTGAACCATCACATTTTTGAACTGGTTTCCAGCTCA
GACGCCAATGAGAGGAAGGGTGGCATCTTGGCCATTGCCAGCCTCATTGGAGTGGAAGGTGGGAATTCCA
CCAGGATTGGCAGATTTGCCAACTACCTTCGGAACCTCCTCCCCTCAAGTGATCCAGTTGTCATGGAGAT
GGCATCCAAGGCCATTGGCCGCCTTGCAATGGCAGGGGACACTTTCACTGCTGAGTATGTGGAGTTTGAA
GTGAAGCGAGCCTTGGAGTGGCTGGGTGCTGACCGAAATGAGGGCCGGAGACATGCAGCTGTCCTCGTTC
TCCGTGAGCTGGCCATCAGCGTCCCCACCTTCTTCTTCCAGCAAGTTCAGCCCTTCTTTGACAACATTTT
TGTGGCTGTGTGGGACCCCAAGCAGGCCATCCGTGAAGGAGCTGTGGCTGCCCTTCGTGCCTGTCTGATT
CTTACCACGCAGCGGGAGCCGAAGGAGATGCAGAAGCCTCAGTGGTACAGGCACACATTTGAAGAAGCAG
AGAAAGGTTTTGATGAGACCCTGGCCAAAGAGAAGGGTATGAACCGAGATGACA
